Addgene plasmid #70188: pWKS1583
Purpose: Modular vector for secreted amylase reporter expression
Depositing lab: Wiep Klaas Smits. Depositing organization: Leiden University Medical Center. Publication: The Signal Sequence of the Abundant Extracellular Metalloprotease PPEP-1 Can Be Used to Secrete Synthetic Reporter Proteins in Clostridium difficile. Oliveira Paiva AM, Friggen AH, Hossein-Javaheri S, Smits WK. ACS Synth Biol. 2016 Jun 23. 10.1021/acssynbio.6b00104 PubMed 27333161.
Backbone
  Vector backbone: pRPF185
  Backbone manufacturer: Fagan and Fairweather 2009
  Backbone size w/o insert (bp): 7216
  Total vector size (bp): 9178
  Modifications to backbone: Replaced gusA from original pRPF185 with amyEopt
  Vector type: Bacterial Expression, Synthetic Biology
Growth in bacteria
  Bacterial resistance: Chloramphenicol, 25 μg/mL
  Growth temperature: 37°C
  Growth strain: MC1061
  Growth instructions: For E.coli, use Cm at 20ug/mL for growth on solid media, but 10ug/mL for growth in liquid medium. For C. difficile use thiamphenicol at 15ug/mL.
  Copy number: High Copy
Gene/Insert
  Gene/Insert name: amyEopt (alt name: secreted alpha-amylase)
  Species: Synthetic
  Insert size (bp): 1962
  Promoter: Ptet
  Cloning method: Restriction Enzyme; 5′ cloning site SacI (not destroyed); 3′ cloning site BamHI (not destroyed)
  Sequencing primers: 5′ NF_1323 (CTGGACTTCATGAAAAACTAAAAAAAATATTG); 3′ NF_794 (CACCGACGAGCAAGGCAAGACCG)
Terms and licenses: Academic/Nonprofit Terms; Industry Terms: Not Available to Industry
Depositor comments: Please note: the depositing lab has determined that a particular IS element present in E. coli strains such as DH5alpha and its derivatives has a high propensity to insert into this plasmid. The depositing lab recommends isolating the plasmid DNA and transforming into a strain similar to MC1061. Publication describing the backbone vector pRPF185 as well as the sequencing primers: Clostridium difficile has two parallel and essential Sec secretion systems. Fagan RP, Fairweather NF. J Biol Chem. 2011 Aug 5;286(31):27483-93. doi: 10.1074/jbc.M111.263889. Epub 2011 Jun 9. PMID: 21659510
How to cite: pWKS1583 was a gift from Wiep Klaas Smits (Addgene plasmid # 70188 ; http://n2t.net/addgene:70188 ; RRID:Addgene_70188)
