[The description below was written by a language model from this plasmid's Addgene catalogue record and pLannotate feature annotations shown in this document.]
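Description:
pWKS1583 is an E. coli–Clostridium difficile shuttle-type bacterial expression plasmid of about 9.2 kb, built on the pRPF185 backbone and intended as a modular vector for expressing a secreted amylase reporter. It was made by replacing the gusA reporter of the original pRPF185 with amyEopt, a synthetic 1,962 bp insert cloned between SacI and BamHI sites that were both retained, so the reporter cassette can be exchanged. The annotated coding sequence matches the Bacillus subtilis alpha-amylase AmyE. The associated publication concerns using the signal sequence of the extracellular metalloprotease PPEP-1 to secrete synthetic reporters in C. difficile, but the feature table does not separately annotate a signal sequence in this construct.

Expression is driven by the inducible Ptet system. A divergently oriented Tn10 tetR gene encodes the tetracycline repressor, which binds the tet operator upstream of amyE and blocks transcription until a tetracycline-class inducer relieves repression. In E. coli the plasmid is maintained at high copy from a ColE1/pUC-type origin and selected through catP, a Clostridium perfringens chloramphenicol acetyltransferase that confers chloramphenicol resistance in E. coli and thiamphenicol resistance in C. difficile. An IncP oriT with traJ and a traI fragment allows mobilisation by conjugation from a suitable E. coli donor into the clostridial host. The table annotates no Gram-positive replicon, leaving a large upstream region unannotated.

The depositor notes that an insertion sequence element found in DH5alpha-type strains readily inserts into this plasmid, and so recommends propagating it in a strain like MC1061. The construct is typically used to monitor inducible gene expression and protein secretion via extracellular amylase activity.
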