Features (pLannotate 1.2.2; 8 found; start..end, strand, type, name):
   3333..3956    -  CDS            TetR: tetracycline repressor TetR; tetR from transposon Tn10; TetR binds to the tetracycline operator tetO to inhibit transcription. This inhibition can be relieved by adding tetracycline or doxycycline.
   4066..4084    +  protein_bind   tet operator: bacterial operator O1 for the tetR and tetA genes tetracycline repressor TetR
   4196..6109    +  CDS            amyE: AMY_BACSU - Also known as amyA. Experimental evidence at protein level: Swiss-Prot protein existence level 1. From Bacillus subtilis (strain 168).
   6323..6418    -  CDS            traI (fragment): TRAI6_ECOLX - Experimental evidence at protein level: Swiss-Prot protein existence level 1. The initiation process of transfer DNA synthesis requires the interaction of at least three plasmid-specific components (TraH, I, and J) at the transfer origin resulting in the assembly of a specialised nucleoprotein complex - the relaxosome. Site- and strand-specific cleavage at the transfer origin is dependent on TraI and TraJ. From Escherichia coli.
   6456..6827    -  CDS            traJ: oriT-recognizing protein; traJ
   6860..6969    -  oriT           oriT: incP origin of transfer
   7348..7968    -  CDS            catP: CAT2_CLOPF - Protein inferred from homology: Swiss-Prot protein existence level 3. This enzyme is an effector of chloramphenicol resistance in bacteria. From Clostridium perfringens.
   8329..8917    -  rep_origin     ori: high-copy-number ColE1/pMB1/pBR322/pUC origin of replication
>Addgene plasmid #70188 | pWKS1583 | depositor full sequence | sequence record 147069 | Full plasmid sequence
GTGCACCAATTTTTTACTTTTCTATTTTAGAATCTAGCATTTCCAATGCTTACTAATACTATTTTTGATT
TTTAACTTGTTTTAAAAAAGCACCTACTAATTAGGATTCTAGCTCTATATTCTAGTTATACATTCTCTAT
ATTCTAGCTCTATATTCTAGTTATACATTCTCTATATTCTAGCTCTATATTCTAGTTATACATTCTCTAT
ATTCTAGCTCTATATTCTAGTTATACATTCTCTATATTCTAGCTCTATATTCTAGTTATACATTCTCTAT
ATTCTAGCTCTATATTCTAGTTATACATTCTCTATATTCTAGCTCTATATTCTAGTTATACATTCTCTAA
AAAACATATATATATATACTACATATATATGTACAATTATTTTACCAAAAGAAATTTTTAAAACGGCTTA
ATTTCAATACTTTGATGCCATTTTTTTTTTGCAATTCTCGTACAATTATTTTACCAAAAGAAATTTTTAT
TAATTAGTTTTTTTGCATAAAAATAGGACTAGAAAATCAATTCTAATCCTATCAAAAATCTACTTGTTTA
ATCTATATGTATAGTACATAAATCCTCTATCATTTATTTTAGTTTCCCATACATCTAAAATTTTAGTATC
TAATAAAGATTCTATCATATTTGAAATTCTTTGCTGTGTTACTCCTAAATCTTTTGCTAATTCCTCTTGA
TTAATTCTTAATATATTTCCTTTTATTTTATCATCTTTGACCAATAAATCTTGCTTATATCTCATATGAG
TATATAATCTTAATTCTTCAGTTGAAATTATTCCCCAAATTACTGCCATGGTAACAAAGTAACTAATAGT
ATATTGTTTATCTATATTACATCTAACTTCTTTTACATTGTATGTATCTTTTATTCCTAGCTTTGTAACA
CCTTTTGTTTTTGTAATATAATCATTATGTTGAAGTTCTTTTAATGTTTCTCTTAATGTCTTTTCACTCA
TAACAATGTTTTTAACTTTCTTCTTACGTTTATAGGTTATCAGCTCCATTATATCGTCTATGTTTAATTC
TCTATCTTTATTGTTAAGTAACACATTATAGATAAACAATTGATTACCAGTCATTATTTTAACCCCTTTC
CTATTCTTATATTTCAAATCCTTTGAGTGCTTATGTGGCATATTGAACAAAGTATCTTCATCACTATATA
TAAAATCTGATTCTATTTTATTCCAACAATCACTATTAAACTCACAACCTGTACAACCAAAATTAACCGT
TTTAAGCTTCTCATACATATACTTGACTTGATATTCTAGCTCACTATTTGAAAGACTATTTTGTGATATA
TAGTTCCATTCTCTAGCAACGGATATTACTTGACTTAAACTTTTATTCCTCAATCTTAAAGTCACAACTA
TTTTTTGCAAATCTAGGTTTTTATGTCCATCTTTACTACCATTTTTTAAAATATCTACTATACAATTTGG
TAGCTTACTATCTAATATATATTTTGTATTAGTATTACCTACTGTTTTTACATCTTTGCAATATTTTTTA
GCTAACTTTTCTATGTCATATCTATATATATTTTTGTCTTGGTGTATTATTTTTACTTGTTTAGTAGTAT
TTTTAATATTATATGTATAAGGTACTCTTAATACTTGAGTAGATAAATTTGCTTGTTTATCTGCACCCAA
TTTATTTATTAATGTATTTGTAACTTCTGATACTAACTTAATGTTATTAGTTTTATTAATTAGCACATAA
ACATGGAATCCATTTCCACTATCAACTAGGATATGATAATGTAATCCTATCTTAGTAAATAAATTAATTA
TATCTTTATAATTAAAACCTTGTCCTAATTCTTTTTTGTCAAAATCAAATCCTAATGCATATCTATTTAT
TAAGTTTTCATTGGTTCCTGCTTTTCCATCAGTTGTACATAGGTTAAAAAATGTATTTTCATAATAAATA
TTTTTTGCGAAGGTAAATTCTACTATATCATCTATATTTTTAAAAAAAGTTGTTTTACTATATTCTTTAA
ATTCTTCTCCGAGTTCTAATTGTTTACTATTACTTTTATTATTTTGAAATACTCTAACATATTCATTATC
AATAAGATTATTTCCTTGTCCTATACCATCTCTAAATACTGCCATTAGAAATTTTTTCAACTTATATTTT
GAATCTAATTGTTCCATATATTTATTATCTCCTTATCTAGTTTTTTTAAGAGATAACACTACATTAAATA
TATACTTATTGACTAATCAACTTTTACAACTATTGAATAATTTTAGCTTAGTATGTATAATAATATTGTT
AAGATGCTAAAATTGATAGCAATATTATTATATAACTACAGATACTTAATCAGTTAGACCGATATTGGAG
TTGGTAGCTCCATAAACTCAATTGGTAGTTGAGTTGTCATTGTCTAGTAGTATTATCTCATTTTGTTGTT
ATCTTAAAATATTATTTTAAAAATACTCTGCTTGGTCGGCTTAGGGTATTTTTTTTGTTTAATTCCAATA
TTGGTTCAAACTCCTGTGTAATACTTTTGACACTTCCATCTGTATTGAATTGACAGTTGATATGGTATCT
CATTATTGGCTTGTTCTTATGTTTTTCTATGTATTTATTTTTTACTTTCAAATAATTTGTATTTCCATTT
TTAGTTATGTTTAACACACTATCCTTATTACTCAATAAAATTATTTTTTGTTTTAACATATGATTTATAG
AATCTAAAAATTGATATTGACTTATAATAGTACTTTCTACCTCTCTAGCTTTTTCTAGTGTTTCAAATTC
TTCAAACTCTGCTATATTGCTATAGTATAGCTTATCATTAATAATATTATCTGACAACTTTAATTCCATT
TTATAAAACAATTCCAAGTTATGTATAAAATTTTTAATGTTACAACATATAGACTTATTATTTGTTCTTA
TATGGTATCTCCATTTACTACTTCTAGCTCTCATGTTATATGCACAACTACTCCCAACATAAACATATAT
TGCTTGTTCTAACTCATATTTTTGTAAAATTTCAACATCATATCCAGTCAAATCGTACTCTCTCTTATAT
ACAAATGGTTTTTCTAATTTTTTGTTCAATAAATCTCCTCCTATTTCTTACTTAATTTAGCTAAAAATCT
ATTTATATTTCACCTCCTTTTTGACTTTAAGCCTACGAATACCATATTTATGATTATAACATCTTCTATT
TTTCCCAAATCCTTACATCTCCCCTAATTTTTAGACTTAAGGGCGAATTCTGCATCAAGCTAGCATAAAA
ATAAGAAGCCTGCATTTGCAGGCTTCTTATTTTTATGGTACCTTAAGACCCACTTTCACATTTAAGTTGT
TTTTCTAATCCGCATATGATCAATTCAAGGCCGAATAAGAAGGCTGGCTCTGCACCTTGGTGATCAAATA
ATTCGATAGCTTGTCGTAATAATGGCGGCATACTATCAGTAGTAGGTGTTTCCCTTTCTTCTTTAGCGAC
TTGATGCTCTTGATCTTCCAATACGCAACCTAAAGTAAAATGCCCCACAGCGCTGAGTGCATATAATGCA
TTCTCTAGTGAAAAACCTTGTTGGCATAAAAAGGCTAATTGATTTTCGAGAGTTTCATACTGTTTTTCTG
TAGGCCGTGTACCTAAATGTACTTTTGCTCCATCGCGATGACTTAGTAAAGCACATCTAAAACTTTTAGC
GTTATTACGTAAAAAATCTTGCCAGCTTTCCCCTTCTAAAGGGCAAAAGTGAGTATGGTGCCTATCTAAC
ATCTCAATGGCTAAGGCGTCGAGCAAAGCCCGCTTATTTTTTACATGCCAATACAATGTAGGCTGCTCTA
CACCTAGCTTCTGGGCGAGTTTACGGGTTGTTAAACCTTCGATTCCGACCTCATTAAGCAGCTCTAATGC
GCTGTTAATCACTTTACTTTTATCTAATCTAGACATCATTAATTCCTCCTTTTTGTTGACATTATATCAT
TGATAGAGTTATTTGTCAAACTAGTTTTTTATTTCGATGCCCTGGACTTCATGAAAAACTAAAAAAAATA
TTGACACTCTATCATTGATAGAGTATAATTAAAATAAGCTTGATCGTAGCGTTAACAGATCTGAGCTCCT
GCAGTAAAGGAGAAAATTTTATGAGACCAAGTAAAAAATTATTAATAGCTATAATATCAATATTCTTAAT
AAGTTCAGTTCCAGTAAGTGCACATGCAGATAGTGCAAACAAAAGTAATGAATTAACAGCACCTAGTATC
AAAAGTGGAACAATTCTACATGCTTGGAACTGGTCATTTAACACTTTGAAACACAATATGAAAGATATAC
ATGATGCTGGATATACAGCAATACAGACTTCTCCAATAAACCAGGTAAAAGAGGGAAATCAAGGGGATAA
ATCAATGTCTAATTGGTATTGGTTATATCAACCAACATCATATCAAATAGGAAATAGGTATCTTGGTACT
GAACAAGAGTTTAAAGAAATGTGTGCTGCAGCTGAAGAATATGGAATAAAGGTTATTGTAGATGCTGTCA
TAAATCATACAACTTCAGACTATGCTGCTATATCTAACGAAGTAAAGTCTATTCCAAATTGGACACATGG
TAATACACAGATTAAGAATTGGTCTGATCGATGGGATGTGACACAAAACTCTTTACTAGGTCTTTATGAT
TGGAATACTCAAAATACTCAAGTACAATCATATCTTAAAAGATTTTTGGACAGGGCTCTTAACGATGGAG
CAGATGGTTTTAGATTCGATGCAGCAAAACACATAGAATTGCCAGACGATGGATCATATGGTAGTCAGTT
TTGGCCAAACATAACAAATACTAGTGCTGAATTTCAATATGGTGAGATTTTACAAGATTCTGCAAGTAGA
GATGCAGCATATGCGAACTATATGGATGTTACTGCTAGTAATTACGGTCATAGTATTAGATCAGCTCTAA
AGAATAGGAATTTAGGAGTTTCTAATATCTCTCATTATGCCTCTGATGTTTCAGCAGATAAACTAGTAAC
TTGGGTTGAAAGCCATGATACATATGCAAACGACGATGAAGAATCTACATGGATGTCTGATGATGATATA
AGATTAGGTTGGGCAGTTATAGCATCTAGAAGTGGTTCTACACCATTATTCTTTTCAAGACCTGAAGGTG
GAGGAAATGGAGTGCGATTTCCAGGAAAAAGTCAAATTGGTGATAGAGGTTCAGCCTTATTTGAGGACCA
AGCAATTACTGCTGTAAATAGATTTCATAATGTAATGGCAGGGCAACCTGAAGAATTAAGTAATCCAAAT
GGGAACAATCAAATCTTTATGAATCAACGTGGTAGTCACGGAGTAGTTTTAGCAAATGCAGGAAGTTCAT
CCGTTTCAATAAACACTGCAACAAAGTTACCTGATGGTAGATATGACAATAAAGCAGGAGCAGGGAGTTT
TCAAGTAAATGATGGGAAACTAACAGGTACAATTAACGCAAGATCAGTAGCTGTTCTATATCCTGATGAT
ATCGCAAAAGCCCCACATGTATTCTTGGAGAATTACAAAACAGGTGTGACGCATTCCTTTAATGATCAAT
TAACTATAACATTAAGAGCTGATGCTAATACAACTAAAGCTGTCTACCAAATCAATAATGGTCCAGATGA
TAGAAGATTGAGAATGGAGATTAACAGTCAATCAGAAAAAGAAATTCAATTTGGTAAAACATATACAATA
ATGTTAAAGGGAACTAACTCTGATGGAGTAACAAGGACGGAAAAGTATTCTTTTGTCAAAAGAGATCCAG
CTTCAGCTAAGACGATAGGATATCAGAACCCTAATCATTGGTCACAAGTGAATGCTTATATTTATAAACA
TGATGGATCTAGAGTTATAGAATTAACCGGATCATGGCCAGGTAAACCTATGACTAAAAACGCTGATGGA
ATATACACTTTAACACTACCAGCAGACACAGATACTACTAATGCTAAAGTGATATTCAATAACGGAAGTG
CACAAGTACCTGGTCAGAACCAACCTGGTTTTGACTACGTACTTAATGGATTATACAATGATAGCGGATT
ATCTGGAAGTTTACCACATTAAGGATCCTATAAGTTTTAATAAAACTTTAAATAGAAAAAGGCTTCTCTC
ATGAGAAGTCTTTTTTATTTAAAATAAATATAAAATAAAATAGAGGCTATAAATAGCCTCTATTTTATGT
GAGAAATCCCTAAATAAAAAGATGCCAGTGTGCTGGAATTCGCCCTTAGGCTGCGCTAGGGACCTCTTTA
GCTCCTTGGAAGCTGTCAGTAGTAGGGGATCGGTCTTGCCTTGCTCGTCGGTGATGTACTTCACCAGCTC
CGCGAAGTCGCTCTTCTTGATGGAGCGCATGGGGACGTGCTTGGCAATCACGCGCACCCCCCGGCCGTTT
TAGCGGCTAAAAAAGTCATGGCTCTGCCCTCGGGCGGACCACGCCCATCATGACCTTGCCAAGCTCGTCC
TGCTTCTCTTCGATCTTCGCCAGCAGGGCGAGGATCGTGGCATCACCGAACCGCGCCGTGCGCGGGTCGT
CGGTGAGCCAGAGTTTCAGCAGGCCGCCCAGGCGGCCCAGGTCGCCATTGATGCGGGCCAGCTCGCGGAC
GTGCTCATAGTCCACGACGCCCGTGATTTTGTAGCCCTGGCCGACGGCCAGCAGGTAGGCCGACAGGCTC
ATGCCGGCCGCCGCCGCCTTTTCCTCAATCGCTCTTCGTTCGTCTGGAAGGCAGTACACCTTGATAGGTG
GGCTGCCCTTCCTGGTTGGCTTGGTTTCATCAGCCATCCGCTTGCCCTCATCTGTTACGCCGGCGGTAGC
CGGCCAGCCTCGCAGAGCAGGATTCCCGTTGAGCACCGCCAGGTGCGAATAAGGGACAGTGAAGAAGGAA
CACCCGCTCGCGGGTGGGCCTACTTCACCTATCCTGCCCGGCTGACGCCGTTGGATACACCAAGGAAAGT
CTACACGAACCCTTTGGCAAAATCCTGTATATCGTGCGAAAAAGGATGGATATACCGAAAAAATCGCTAT
AATGACCCCGAAGCAGGAAGGGCGAATTCTGCAGATCTGACCGGTCTCTGAAAATATAAAAACCACAGAT
TGATACTAAAACCTTGGTTGTGTTGCTTTTCGGGGCTTAAATCAAGGAAAAATCCTTGTTTTAAGCCTTT
CAAAAAGAAACACAAGGTCTTTGTACTAACCTGTGGTTATGTATAAAATTGTAGATTTTAGGGTAACAAA
AAACACCGTATTTCTACGATGTTTTTGCTTAAATACTTGTTTTTAGTTACAGACAAACCTGAAGTTAACT
ATTTATCAATTCCTGCAATTCGTTTACAAAACGGCAAATGTGAAATCCGTCACATACTGCGTGATGAACT
TGAATTGCCAAAGGAAGTATAATTTTGTTATCTTCTTTATAATATTTCCCCATAGTAAAAATAGGAATCA
AATAATCATATCCTTTCTGCAAATTCAGATTAAAGCCATCGAAGGTTGACCACGGTATCATAGATACATT
AAAAATGTTTTCCGGAGCATTTGGCTTTCCTTCCATTCTATGATTGTTTCCATACCGTTGCGTATCACTT
TCATAATCTGCTAAAAATGATTTAAAGTCAGACTTACACTCAGTCCAAAGGCTGGAAAATGTTTCAGTAT
CATTGTGAAATATTGTATAGCTTGGTATCATCTCATCATATATCCCCAATTCACCATCTTGATTGATTGC
CGTCCTAAACTCTGAATGGCGGTTTACAATCATTGCAATATAATAAAGCATTGCAGGATATAGTTTCATT
CCCTTTTCCTTTATTTGTGTGATATCCACTTTAACGGTCATGCTGTAGGTACAAGGTACACTTGCAAAGT
AGTGGTCAAAATACTCTTTTCTGTTCCAACTATTTTTATCAATTTTTTCAAATACCATCTAAGTTCCCTC
TCAAATTCAAGTTTATCGCTCTAATGAACAAAGATATTATACCACATTTTTGTGAATTTTTCAACTTGCC
CACTTCGACTGCACTCCCGACTTAATAACTTCTTGAACACTTGCCGAAAAAGAAAAACTGCCGGGTACGT
ACCCGGGATCGATCCCCGCCGAGCGCTCTTCCGCTTCCTCGCTCACTGACTCGCTGCGCTCGGTCGTTCG
GCTGCGGCGAGCGGTATCAGCTCACTCAAAGGCGGTAATACGGTTATCCACTGAATCAGGGGATAACGCA
GGAAAGAACATGTGAGCAAAAGGCCAGCAAAAGGCCAGGAACCGTAAAAAGGCCGCGTTGCTGGCGTTTT
TCCATAGGCTCCGCCCCCCTGACGAGCATCACAAAAATCGACGCTCAAGTCAGAGGTGGCGAAACCCGAC
AGGACTATAAAGATACCAGGCGTTTCCCCCTGGAAGCTCCCTCGTGCGCTCTCCTGTTCCGACCCTGCCG
CTTACCGGATACCTGTCCGCCTTTCTCCCTTCGGGAAGCGTGGCGCTTTCTCAATGCTCACGCTGTAGGT
ATCACAGTTCGGTGTAGGTCGTTCGCTCCAAGCTGGGCTGTGTGCACGAACCCCCCGTTCAGCCCGACCG
CTGCGCCTTATCCGGTAACTATCGTCTTGAGTCCAACCCGGTAAGACACGACTTATCGCCACTGGCAGCA
GCCACTGGTAACAGGATTAGCAGAGCGAGGTATGTAGGCGGTGCTACAGAGTTCTTGAAGTGGTGGCCTA
ACTACGGCTACACTAGAAGGACAGTATTTGGTATCTGCGCTCTGCTGAAGCCAGTTACCTTCGGAAAAAG
AGTTGGTAGCTCTTGATCCGGCAAACAAACCACCGCTGGTAGCGGTGGTTTTTTTGTTTGCAAGCAGCAG
ATTACGCGCAGAAAAAAAGGATCTCAAGAAGATCCTTTGATCTTTTCTACGGGGTCTGACGCTCAGTGGA
ACGAAAACTCACGTTAAGGGATTTTGGTCATGAAATGCAAGTTTCTAACTAACATACATCATAGTTACTA
AACTATGGTAACTATAATTTTATTAACTATATTAAGCACTGATTAGTACTATAACTCAATATAAGCATAT
CCCCTGTATCGTAACTAGAGAACCAAACGACGGAAAAAGCGATATAGATAAGTTTAGATA
