>Addgene plasmid #70188 | pWKS1583 | addgene partial sequence | sequence record 146850 | NF_1323-F 5'-CTGGACTTCATGAAAAACTAAAAAAAATATTG-3'
GATAGAGTATAATTAAAATAAGCTTGATCGTAGCGTTAACAGATCTGAGCTCCTGCAGTAAAGGAGAAAA
TTTTATGAGACCAAGTAAAAAATTATTAATAGCTATAATATCAATATTCTTAATAAGTTCAGTTCCAGTA
AGTGCACATGCAGATAGTGCAAACAAAAGTAATGAATTAACAGCACCTAGTATCAAAAGTGGAACAATTC
TACATGCTTGGAACTGGTCATTTAACACTTTGAAACACAATATGAAAGATATACATGATGCTGGATATAC
AGCAATACAGACTTCTCCAATAAACCAGGTAAAAGAGGGAAATCAAGGGGATAAATCAATGTCTAATTGG
TATTGGTTATATCAACCAACATCATATCAAATAGGAAATAGGTATCTTGGTACTGAACAAGAGTTTAAAG
AAATGTGTGCTGCAGCTGAAGAATATGGAATAAAGGTTATTGTAGATGCTGTCATAAATCATACAACTTC
AGACTATGCTGCTATATCTAACGAAGTAAAGTCTATTCCAAATTGGACACATGGTAATACACAGATTAAG
AATTGGTCTGATCGATGGGATGTGACACAAAACTCTTTACTAGGTCTTTATGATTGGAATACTCAAAATA
CTCAAGTACAATCATATCTTAAAAGATTTTTGGACAGGGCTCTTAACGATGGAGCAGATGGTTTTAGATT
CGATGCAGCAAAACACATAGAATTGCCAGACGATGGATCATATGGTAGTCAGTTTTGGCCAAACATAACA
AATACTAGTGCTGAATTTCAATATGGTGAGATTTTACAAGATTCTGCAAGTAGAGATGCAGCATATGCGA
ACTATATGGATGTTACTGCTAGTAATTACGGTCATAGTATTAGATCAGCTCTAAAGAATAGGAATTTAGG
AGTTTCTAATATCTCTCATTATGCCTCTGATGTTTCAGCAGATAAACTAGTAACTTGGGTTGAAAGCCAT
GATACATATGCAAACGACGATGAAGAATCTACATGGATGTCTGATGATGATATAAGATTAGGTTGGGCAG
TTATAGCATCTA
