>Addgene plasmid #70188 | pWKS1583 | addgene partial sequence | sequence record 146851 | NF_794-R 5'-CACCGACGAGCAAGGCAAGACCG-3'
AGGAGCTAAAGAGGTCCCTAGCGCAGCCTAAGGGCGAATTCCAGCACACTGGCATCTTTTTATTTAGGGA
TTTCTCACATAAAATAGAGGCTATTTATAGCCTCTATTTTATTTTATATTTATTTTAAATAAAAAAGACT
TCTCATGAGAGAAGCCTTTTTCTATTTAAAGTTTTATTAAAACTTATAGGATCCTTAATGTGGTAAACTT
CCAGATAATCCGCTATCATTGTATAATCCATTAAGTACGTAGTCAAAACCAGGTTGGTTCTGACCAGGTA
CTTGTGCACTTCCGTTATTGAATATCACTTTAGCATTAGTAGTATCTGTGTCTGCTGGTAGTGTTAAAGT
GTATATTCCATCAGCGTTTTTAGTCATAGGTTTACCTGGCCATGATCCGGTTAATTCTATAACTCTAGAT
CCATCATGTTTATAAATATAAGCATTCACTTGTGACCAATGATTAGGGTTCTGATATCCTATCGTCTTAG
CTGAAGCTGGATCTCTTTTGACAAAAGAATACTTTTCCGTCCTTGTTACTCCATCAGAGTTAGTTCCCTT
TAACATTATTGTATATGTTTTACCAAATTGAATTTCTTTTTCTGATTGACTGTTAATCTCCATTCTCAAT
CTTCTATCATCTGGACCATTATTGATTTGGTAGACAGCTTTAGTTGTATTAGCATCAGCTCTTAATGTTA
TAGTTAATTGATCATTAAAGGAATGCGTCACACCTGTTTTGTAATTCTCCAAGAATACATGTGGGGCTTT
TGCGATATCATCAGGATATAGAACAGCTACTGATCTTGCGTTAATTGTACCTGTTAGTTTCCCATCATTT
ACTTGAAAACTCCCTGCTCCTGCTTTATTG
